Addgene plasmid #70848: pFOSGE_COF1B11
Purpose: Gateway entry clone
Depositing lab: Alexander Stark. Depositing organization: Research Institute of Molecular Pathology (IMP). Publication: Transcriptional regulators form diverse groups with context-dependent regulatory functions. Stampfel G, Kazmar T, Frank O, Wienerroither S, Reiter F, Stark A. Nature. 2015 Nov 9. doi: 10.1038/nature15545. PubMed 26550828.
Backbone
  Vector backbone: pDONR221
  Backbone manufacturer: Invitrogen
  Backbone size w/o insert (bp): 4762
  Vector type: Gateway entry vector
Growth in bacteria
  Bacterial resistance: Kanamycin, 50 μg/mL
  Growth temperature: 37°C
  Growth strain: DH5alpha
  Copy number: High Copy
Gene/Insert
  Gene/Insert name: pont (alt names: FBgn0040078; CG4003, FBtr0082226)
  Species: D. melanogaster (fly)
  Insert size (bp): 1368
  Entrez Gene: pont (a.k.a. Dmel_CG4003, 0229/05, CG4003, Dmel\CG4003, PONT, Pont, Pontin, Tip49, Tip49/Pontin, anon-WO0118547.698, dPon, dPontin, dpon, l(3)S022905, pon)
  Cloning method: Gateway Cloning
  Sequencing primers: 5′ M13-F20; 3′ M13R
Terms and licenses: Academic/Nonprofit Terms; Industry Terms: Not Available to Industry
How to cite: pFOSGE_COF1B11 was a gift from Alexander Stark (Addgene plasmid # 70848 ; http://n2t.net/addgene:70848 ; RRID:Addgene_70848)
