[The description below was written by a language model from this plasmid's Addgene catalogue record.]
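Description:
pFOSGE_COF1B11 is a Gateway entry clone built on the commercial pDONR221 donor backbone and carrying the Drosophila melanogaster gene pont (CG4003, also known as Pontin or Tip49) as a 1368 bp insert. It is a bacterial cloning plasmid rather than an expression vector: it is maintained at high copy in standard E. coli cloning strains under kanamycin selection. The record names no promoter, tag or reporter associated with the insert. This fits an entry clone, where the open reading frame simply sits between recombination sites awaiting transfer. No feature table is provided, so details such as the exact att site configuration, or whether the insert retains its stop codon, are not stated.

The insert was introduced by Gateway cloning. In the usual scheme for a pDONR-type vector, a BP recombination reaction replaces the donor cassette with the fragment of interest, leaving it flanked by attL sites. An LR reaction can then shuttle the coding sequence, in a defined orientation and reading frame, into any compatible destination vector that supplies the promoter, fusion partners and host-specific elements. M13 forward and reverse priming sites flank the insert for sequence verification.

The clone comes from a study of how transcriptional regulators fall into functional groups with context-dependent regulatory activity, and its name suggests it is one member of a larger arrayed set of factor clones. The stated purpose is only that of a Gateway entry clone, so its practical use is as a source of the pont coding sequence for making downstream expression or fusion constructs.
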