>Addgene plasmid #70848 | pFOSGE_COF1B11 | depositor partial sequence | sequence record 126790 | insert
ATGAAGATCGAGGAAGTCAAGAGCACCGTGCGCACCCAACGCATCGCAGCCCACAGCCATGTGAAGGGAT
TGGGCCTGGACGAGGTTGGAGCTGCCGTGCACAGTGCAGCCGGACTGGTGGGTCAGAAGGCGGCACGCGA
GGCAGCCGGCATTGTGGTGGACCTCATCAAATCGAAAAAGATGGCCGGACGAGCGCTTCTGCTGGCTGGG
CCACCAGGCACGGGCAAAACCGCCATTGCTCTGGCCATTGCCCAGGAGCTGGGTAACAAAGTGCCCTTCT
GTCCCATGGTCGGATCGGAGGTATTCAGCAATGAGATCAAGAAGACCGAGGTGCTAATGGAGAATTTCCG
GCGCTCCATTGGTCTGCGCATTCGTGAGACCAAAGAGGTGTACGAGGGCGAGGTTACGGAACTCACGCCC
GTGGAAACCGAGAATCCTATGGGTGGCTATGGCAAGACTATCAGCAATGTCGTCATCGGCTTGAAAACAG
CCAAGGGAACCAAGCAGCTCAAGCTGGATCCCAGCATCTTTGATGCCTTGCAAAAGGAAAAGGTGGAGGT
GGGCGATGTCATCTACATAGAGGCCAACAGTGGTGCCGTAAAGCGTCAGGGTCGCAGTGACACCTTTGCC
ACTGAGTTTGATCTCGAAACCGAGGAGTATGTGCCGCTGCCCAAGGGCGATGTCCACAAGAAGAAGGAGG
TTATCCAGGATGTTACTCTGCACGATCTGGATGTGGCCAATGCTCGTCCACAGGGCGGCCAGGATGTGCT
CTCCATGATGGGCCAGCTTATGAAGCCGAAGAAAACTGAAATCACTGACAAACTACGCATGGAGATCAAC
AAGGTGGTAAACAAGTACATTGACCAGGGCATAGCCGAGCTGGTTCCCGGAGTTCTCTTCATCGATGAAA
TTCACATGCTTGATTTGGAGACCTTCACCTACCTACACAAGTCCCTGGAATCTCCCATTGCACCAATTGT
GATTTTTGCCACCAATCGTGGACGCTGTGTTATTCGTGGCACCACCGACATAGTTTCGCCGCACGGAATT
CCGCTAGATCTGCTCGATCGTTTGCTGATCATCCGCACACTACTCTACTCCACTGCCGACATGGAGCAGA
TAATCAAGTTGCGCGCCCAGACCGAGGGACTGCAGCTGGAGGAGAACGCATTTACACGTCTCAGCGAGAT
TGGAACCAGCTCCACGCTGCGCTACGCCGTCCAGCTGCTGACCCCGGCTCATCAGATGTGCAAGGTGAAC
GGACGCAACCAGATCAGCAAGGATGATATCGAGGATGTGCACTCGCTCTTCCTTGACGCCAAGCGCTCCT
CGAAGCATTTGTCCGAAAAGAACAATAAGTTTATGTTG
