>Addgene plasmid #70848 | pFOSGE_COF1B11 | addgene partial sequence | sequence record 131983 | M13-Rev 5'-CAGGAAACAGCTATGACC-3'
GGATGGCAAATAATGATTTTATTTTGACTGATAGTGACCTGTTCGTTGCAACAAATTGATAAGCAATGCT
TTCTTATAATGCCAACTTTGTACAAGAAAGCTGGGTCCAACATAAACTTATTGTTCTTTTCGGACAAATG
CTTCGAGGAGCGCTTGGCGTCAAGGAAGAGCGAGTGCACATCCTCGATATCATCCTTGCTGATCTGGTTG
CGTCCGTTCACCTTGCACATCTGATGAGCCGGGGTCAGCAGCTGGACGGCGTAGCGCAGCGTGGAGCTGG
TTCCAATCTCGCTGAGACGTGTAAATGCGTTCTCCTCCAGCTGCAGTCCCTCGGTCTGGGCGCGCAACTT
GATTATCTGCTCCATGTCGGCAGTGGAGTAGAGTAGTGTGCGGATGATCAGCAAACGATCGAGCAGATCT
AGCGGAATTCCGTGCGGCGAAACTATGTCGGTGGTGCCACGAATAACACAGCGTCCACGATTGGTGGCAA
AAATCACAATTGGTGCAATGGGAGATTCCAGGGACTTGTGTAGGTAGGTGAAGGTCTCCAAATCAAGCAT
GTGAATTTCATCGATGAAGAGAACTCCGGGAACCAGCTCGGCTATGCCCTGGTCAATGTACTTGTTTACC
ACCTTGTTGATCTCCATGCGTAGTTTGTCAGTGATTTCAGTTTTCTTCGGCTTCATAAGCTGGCCCATCA
TGGAGAGCACATCCTGGCCGCCCTGTGGACGAGCATTGGCCACATCCAGATCGTGCAGAGTAACATCCTG
GATAACCTCCTTCTTCTTGTGGACATCGCCCTTGG
